>Addgene plasmid #79547 | pNR166 | depositor full sequence | sequence record 148760 | pNR166 sequence 9342 bps
TAAGTGCCCATTCAGCCAGTATAACCAGATAAAAAAAATCCTTAGCTTTCGCTAAGGATGATTTCTGTCA
GCCAGGAAGGTATAACAGGAAAAATTAAAGGGGAGATAAAATCCCCCCTTTTTGGTTAACTCGAGGATTC
GAAAAGGTGAAATCTCCTTTCACGGCCCATTCCTCATGGATGGGCCGTTTATTTCCCCGAGCCAGACGTC
CACCATACCTTCGATATTCGCGCCCACTCTCCCATTAGTCGGAGTGGATGTGTTGCGATTGCCCGCTAGA
TCAATGTGCACGTCGAGTGCGGTATTCCTCTGGGCATGCCAACACAATTAACATCTCAATCAAGGTAAAT
GCTTTTTGCTTTTTTTGCCGTGGTGCGGATCTAGCTACCCGCACTTGAGTCCACGGCTGATGCCAACACA
ATTAACATCAGAATCAAGGTAAATGCTTTTTGCTTTTTTTGCGGGCTCACTAGGGAATGGCGGTGAGGAC
GAGGGATGGCACAGCTGTCACCGGATGTGCTTTCCGGTCTGATGAGTCCGTGAGGACGAAACAGCCTCTA
CAAATAATTTTGTTTAAGGTCGAAGCCGACCTATATTAAGGAGGTCACTAATGAGTAAAGGAGAAGAACT
TTTCACTGGAGTTGTCCCAATTCTTGTTGAATTAGATGGTGATGTTAATGGGCACAAATTTTCTGTCAGT
GGAGAGGGTGAAGGTGATGCAACATACGGAAAACTTACCCTTAAATTTATTTGCACTACTGGAAAACTAC
CTGTTCCATGGCCAACACTTGTCACTACTTTCGGTTATGGTGTTCAATGCTTTGCGAGATACCCAGATCA
TATGAAACAGCATGACTTTTTCAAGAGTGCCATGCCCGAAGGTTATGTACAGGAAAGAACTATATTTTTC
AAAGATGACGGGAACTACAAGACACGTGCTGAAGTCAAGTTTGAAGGTGATACCCTTGTTAATAGAATCG
AGTTAAAAGGTATTGATTTTAAAGAAGATGGAAACATTCTTGGACACAAATTGGAATACAACTATAACTC
ACACAATGTATACATCATGGCAGACAAACAAAAGAATGGAATCAAAGTTAACTTCAAAATTAGACACAAC
ATTGAAGATGGAAGCGTTCAACTAGCAGACCATTATCAACAAAATACTCCAATTGGCGATGGCCCTGTCC
TTTTACCAGACAACCATTACCTGTCCACACAATCTGCCCTTTCGAAAGATCCCAACGAAAAGAGAGACCA
CATGGTCCTTCTTGAGTTTGTAACAGCTGCTGGGATTACACATGGCATGGATGATCTCTACAAATAAGGA
AACACAGAAAAAAGCCCGCACCTGACAGTGCGGGCTTTTTTTTTCGACCAAAGGGTGCTTTATCAAGGGG
AAGGTCGTCCGTGACATTCTGTGCGCGGCCGGCTTGTCGACGACGGCGGTCTCCGTCGTCAGGATCATCC
GGGCCAGCGGCTGTCTATGCCAGAAGCCACCGGGTAGCTCAATGCGCGCAATAAAAAAGCCCCCGGAAGG
TGATCTTCCGGGGGCTTTCTCATGCGTTGGTGTTCACTCCCATTCGGGTTGAGAAGAGAAAAGAAAACCG
CCGATCCTGTCCACCGCATTACTGCAAGGTAGTGGACAAGACCGGCGGTCTTAAGTTTTTTGGCTGAACT
TAAGCTGCGAGTGGGCCCGAGAGCGTTCACCGACAAACAACAGATAAAACGAAAGGCCCAGTCTTTCGAC
TGAGCCTTTCGTTTTATTTGATGCCTGGGGAGTGTGAGTGGGAGGTCTGTTCGGTCAGGTCGGAGTCCTA
GAAAGGAGTTTTTTAGTTACCTTAATTCTAATAAACGAAATAAAAACTCGCCGTTCGCGCGACATGACAT
GCCGACACAATCTCCCTGCTCAGGTCGTGGTTTGTCTGGTCAACCACCGCGGTCTCAGTGGTGTACGGTA
CAAACCCCGACGCAATAGCGCCAACCATGCACTCGGCGTTAATCCTTGTTCACTATATGCAACCATTATC
ACCGCCAGAGGTAAAATAGTCAAACGCACGGTGTTAGCCATAGCCAGCCTGACAGTAGCCAAAGGAGTTT
TTTAGTTACCTTAATTGAAATAAACGAAATAAAAACTCGCGCAGCTGAGAGCGACACAGTCGCCGCCGAT
TGATTCAGAAAGTTAAACAAAATTATTTGTAGAGGGAAACCGTTGTGGTCTCCCTGAATATATTATACGA
GCCTTATGCATGCCCGTAAAGTTATCCAGCAACCACTCATAGACCTAGGGCAGCAGATAGGGACGACGTG
GTGTTAGCTGTGTGCCTCACTCCTAGGGTGTAATAGGCACTAAAAGAGTGATATGGCACGCGCATGTGGA
ACGCCGTTAGAGGGTTGCTGAGCCATCGTGGTCCTTAGACTCGGGAAAAACAAAAACCCGCCGAAGCGGG
TTAAGTGCGGGGCGGCTAGCCCGCCACCTAAGTTATGAGTCAGGAAAAAAGGCGACAGAGTAATCTGTCG
CCTTTTTTCTTTGCTTGCTTTGTAATCACTCGATGACCAAAAGTAAAAACCCGCCGAAGCGGGTTTTTAC
GTAAAACAGGTGAAACTGACGCTAGCCGGTCACATGTCAATACTTGCCCTTGACAGGCATTGATGGAATC
GTAGTCTCACGCTGATAGTCTGATCGACAATACAAGTGGGACCGTGGTCCCAGACCGATAATCAGACCGA
CAACACGAGTGGGATCGTGGTCCCAGACTAATAATCAGACCGACGATACGAGTGGGACCGTGGTCCCAGA
CTAATAATCAGACCGACGATACGAGTGGGACCGTGGTTCCAGACTAATAATCAGACCGACGATACGAGTG
GGACCGTGGTCCCAGACTAATAATCAGACCGACGATACGAGTGGGACCATGGTCCCAGACTAATAATCAG
ACCGACGATACGAGTGGGACCGTGGTCCCAGTCTGATTATCAGACCGACGATACGAGTGGGACCGTGGTC
CCAGACTAATAATCAGACCGACGATACGAGTGGGACCGTGGTCCCAGACTAATAATCAGACCGACGATAC
GAGTGGGACCGTGGTCCCAGTCTGATTATCAGACCGACGATACAAGTGGAACAGTGGGCCCAGAGAGAAT
ATTCAGGCCAGTTATGCTTTCTGGCCTGTAACAAAGGACATTAAGTAAAGACAGATAAACGTAGACTAAA
ACGTGGTCGCATCAGGGTGCTGGCTTTTCAAGTTCCTTAAGAATGGCCTCAATTTTCTCTATACACTCAG
TTGGAACACGGGACCTGTCCAGGTTAAGCACCATTTTATCGCCCTTATACAATACTGTCGCTCCAGGAGC
AAACTGATGTCGTGAGCTTAAACTAGTTCTTGATGCAGATGACGTTTTAAGCACAGAAGTTAAAAGAGTG
ATAACTTCTTCAGCTTCAAATATCACCCCAGCTTTTTTCTGCTCATGAAGGTTAGATGCCTGCTGCTTAA
GTAATTCCTCTTTATCTGTAAAGGCTTTTTGAAGTGCATCACCTGACCGGGCAGATAGTTCACCGGGGTG
AGAAAAAAGAGCAACAACTGATTTAGGCAATTTGGCGGTGTTGATACAGCGGGTAATAATCTTACGTGAA
ATATTTTCCGCATCAGCCAGCGCAGAAATATTTCCAGCAAATTCATTCTGCAATCGGCTTGCATAACGCT
GACCACGTTCATAAGCACTTGTTGGGCGATAATCGTTACCCAATCTGGATAATGCAGCCATCTGCTCATC
ATCCAGCTCGCCAACCAGAACACGATAATCACTTTCGGTAAGTGCAGCAGCTTTACGACGGCGACTCCCA
TCGGCAATTTCTATGACACCAGATACTCTTCGACCGAACGCCGGTGTCTGTTGACCAGTCAGTAGAAAAG
AAGGGATGAGATCATCCAGTGCGTCCTCAGTAAGCAGCTCCTGGTCACGTTCATTACCTGACCATACCCG
AGAGGTCTTCTCAACACTATCACCCCGGAGCACTTCAAGAGTAAACTTCACATCCCGACCACATACAGGC
AAAGTAATGGCATTACCGCGAGCCATTACTCCTACGCGCGCAATTAACGAATCCACCATCGGGGCAGCTG
GTGTCGATAACGAAGTATCTTCAACCGGTTGAGTATTGAGCGTATGTTTTGGAATAACAGGCGCACGCTT
CATTATCTAATCTCCCAGCGTGGTTTAATCAGACGATCGAAAATTTCATTGCAGACAGGTTCCCAAATAG
AAAGAGCATTTCTCCAGGCACCAGTTGAAGAGCGTTGATCAATGGCCTGTTCAAAAACAGTTCTCATCCG
GATCTGACCTTTACCAACTTCATCCGTTTCACGTACAACATTTTTTAGAACCATGCTTCCCCAGGCATCC
CGAATTTGCTCCTCCATCCACGGGGACTGAGAGCCATTACTATTGCTGTATTTGGTAAGCAAAATACGTA
CATCAGGCTCGAACCCTTTAAGATCAACGTTCTTGAGCAGATCACGAAGCATATCGAAAAACTGCAGTGC
GGAGGTGTAGTCAAACAACTCAGCAGGCGTGGGAACAATCAGCACATCAGCAGCACATACGACATTAATC
GTGCCGATACCCAGGTTAGGCGCGCTGTCAATAACTATGACATCATAGTCATGAGCAACAGTTTCAATGG
CCAGTCGGAGCATCAGGTGTGGATCGGTGGGCAGTTTACCTTCATCAAATTTGCCCATTAACTCAGTTTC
AATACGGTGCAGAGCCAGACAGGAAGGAATAATGTCAAGCCCCGGCCAGCAAGTGGGCTTTATTGCATAA
GTGACATCGTCCTTTTCCCCAAGATAGAAAGGCAGGAGAGTGTCTTCTGCATGAATATGAAGATCTGGTA
CCCATCCGTGATACATTGAGGCTGTTCCCTGGGGGTCGTTACCTTCCACGAGCAAAACACGTAGCCCCTT
CAGAGCCAGATCCTGAGCAAGATGAACAGAAACTGAGGTTTTGTAAACGCCACCTTTATGGGCAGCAACC
CCGATCACCGGTGGAAATACGTCTTCAGCACGTCGCAATCGCGTACCAAACACATCACGCATATGATTAA
TTTGTTCAATTGTATAACCAACACGTTGCTCAACCCGTCCTCGAATTTCCATATCCGGGTGCGGTAGTCG
CCCTGCTTTCTCGGCATCTCTGATAGCCTGAGAAGAAACCCCAACTAAATCCGCTGCTTCACCTATTCTC
CAGCGCCGGGTTATTTTCCTCGCTTCCGGGCTGTCATCATTAAACTGTGCAATGGCGATAGCCTTCGTCA
TTTCATGACCAGCGTTTATGCACTGGTTAAGTGTTTCCATGAGTTTCATTCTGAACATCCTTTAATCATT
GCTTTGCGTTTTTTTATTAAATCTTGCAATTTACTGCAAAGCAACAACAAAATCGCAAAGTCATCAAAAA
ACCGCAAAGTTGTTTAAAATAAGAGCAACACTACAAAAGGAGATAAGAAGAGCACATACCTCAGTCACTT
ATTATCACTAGCGCTCGCCGCAGCCGTGTAACCGAGCATAGCGAGCGAACTGGCGAGGAAGCAAAGAAGA
ACTGTTCTGTCAGATAGCTCTTACGCTCAGCGCAAGAAGAAATATCCACCGTGGGAAAAACTCCAGGTAG
AGGTACACACGCGGATAGCCAATTCAGAGTAATAAACTGTGATAATCAACCCTCATCAATGATGACGAAC
TAACCCCCGATATCAGGTCACATGACGAAGGGAAAGAGAAGGAAATCAACTGTGACAAACTGCCCTCAAA
TTTGGCTTCCTTAAAAATTACAGTTCAAAAAGTATGAGAAAATCCATGCAGGCTGAAGGAAACAGCAAAA
CTGTGACAAATTACCCTCAGTAGGTCAGAACAAATGTGACGAACCACCCTCAAATCTGTGACAGATAACC
CTCAGACTATCCTGTCGTCATGGAAGTGATATCGCGGAAGGAAAATACGATATGAGTCGTCTGGCGGCCT
TTCTTTTTCTCAATGTATGAGAGGCGCATTGGAGTTCTGCTGTTGATCTCATTAACACAGACCTGCAGGA
AGCGGCGGCGGAAGTCAGGCATACGCTGGTAACTTTGAGGCAGCTGGTAACGCTCTATGATCCAGTCGAT
TTTCAGAGAGACGATGCCTGAGCCATCCGGCTTACGATACTGACACAGGGATTCGTATAAACGCATGGCA
TACGGATTGGTGATTTCTTTTGTTTCACTAAGCCGAAACTGCGTAAACCGGTTCTGTAACCCGATAAAGA
AGGGAATGAGATATGGGTTGATATGTACACTGTAAAGCCCTCTGGATGGACTGTGCGCACGTTTGATAAA
CCAAGGAAAAGATTCATAGCCTTTTTCATCGCCGGCATCCTCTTCAGGGCGATAAAAAACCACTTCCTTC
CCCGCGAAACTCTTCAATGCCTGCCGTATATCCTTACTGGCTTCCGCAGAGGTCAATCCGAATATTTCAG
CATATTTAGCAACATGGATCTCGCAGATACCGTCATGTTCCTGTAGGGTGCCATCAGATTTTCTGATCTG
GTCAACGAACAGATACAGCATACGTTTTTGATCCCGGGAGAGACTATATGCCGCCTCAGTGAGGTCGTTT
GACTGGACGATTCGCGGGCTATTTTTACGTTTCTTGTGATTGATAACCGCTGTTTCCGCCATGACAGATC
CATGTGAAGTGTGACAAGTTTTTAGATTGTCACACTAAATAAAAAAGAGTCAATAAGCAGGGATAACTTT
GTGAAAAAACAGCTTCTTCTGAGGGCAATTTGTCACAGGGTTAAGGGCAATTTGTCACAGACAGGACTGT
CATTTGAGGGTGATTTGTCACACTGAAAGGGCAATTTGTCACAACACCTTCTCTAGAACCAGCATGGATA
AAGGCCTACAAGGCGCTCTAAAAAAGAAGATCTAAAAACTATAAAAAAAATAATTATAAAAATATCCCCG
TGGATAAGTGGATAACCCCAAGGGAAGTTTTTTCAGGCATCGTGTGTAAGCAGAATATATAAGTGCTGTT
CCCTGGTGCTTCCTCGCTCACTCGACCGGGAGGGTTCGAGAAGGGGGGGCACCCCCCTTCGGCGTGCGCG
GTCACGCGCACAGGGCGCAGCCCTGGTTAAAAACAAGGTTTATAAATATTGGTTTAAAAGCAGGTTAAAA
GACAGGTTAGCGGTGGCCGAAAAACGGGCGGAAACCCTTGCAAATGCTGGATTTTCTGCCTGTGGACAGC
CCCTCAAATGTCAATAGGTGCGCCCCTCATCTGTCAGCACTCTGCCCCTCAAGTGTCAAGGATCGCGCCC
CTCATCTGTCAGTAGTCGCGCCCCTCAAGTGTCAATACCGCAGGGCACTTATCCCCAGGCTTGTCCACAT
CATCTGTGGGAAACTCGCGTAAAATCAGGCGTTTTCGCCGATTTGCGAGGCTGGCCAGCTCCACGTCGCC
GGCCGAAATCGAGCCTGCCCCTCATCTGTCAACGCCGCGCCGGGTGAGTCGGCCCCTCAAGTGTCAACGT
CCGCCCCTCATCTGTCAGTGAGGGCCAAGTTTTCCGCGAGGTATCCACAACGCCGGCGGCCGGCCGCGGT
GTCTCGCACACGGCTTCGACGGCGTTTCTGGCGCGTTTGCAGGGCCATAGACGGCCGCCAGCCCAGCGGC
GAGGGCAACCAGCCGAGGGCTTCGCCCTGTCGCTCGACTGCGGCGAGCACTACTGGCTGTAAAAGGACAG
ACCACATCATGGTTCTGTGTTCATTAGGTTGTTCTGTCCATTGCTGACATAATCCGCTCCACTTCAACGT
AACACCGCACGAAGATTTCTATTGTTCCTGAAGGCATATTCAAATCGTTTTCGTTACCGCTTGCAGGCAT
CATGACAGAACACTACTTCCTATAAACGCTACACAGGCTCCTGAGATTAATAATGCGGATCTCTACGATA
ATGGGAGATTTTCCCGACTGTTTCGTTCGCTTCTCAGTGGATAACAGCCAGCTTCTCTGTTTAACAGACA
AAAACAGCATATCCACTCAGTTCCACATTTCCATATAAAGGCCAAGGCATTTATTCTCAGGATAATTGTT
TCAGCATCGCAACCGCATCAGACTCCGGCATCGCAAACTGCACCCGGTGCCGGGCAGCCACATCCAGCGC
AAAAACCTTCGTGTAGACTTCCGTTGAACTGATGGACTTATGTCCCATCAGGCTTTGCAGAACTTTCAGC
GGTATACCGGCATACAGCATGTGCATCGCATAGGAATGGCGGAACGTATGTGGTGTGACCGGAACAGAGA
ACGTCACACCGTCAGCAGCAGCGGCGGCAACCGCCTCCCCAATCCAGGTCCTGACCGTTCTGTCCGTCAC
TTCCCAGATCCGCGCTTTCTCTGTCCTTCCTGTGCGACGGTTACGCCGCTCCATGAGCTTATCGCGAATA
AATACCTGTGACGGAAGATCACTTCGCAGAATAAATAAATCCTGGTGTCCCTGTTGATACCGGGAAGCCC
TGGGCCAACTTTTGGCGAAAATGAGACGTTGATCGGCACGTAAGAGGTTCCAACTTTCACCATAATGAAA
TAAGATCACTACCGGGCGTATTTTTTGAGTTATCGAGATTTTCAGGAGCTAAGGAAGCTAAAATGGAGAA
AAAAATCACTGGATATACCACCGTTGATATATCCCAATGGCATCGTAAAGAACATTTTGAGGCATTTCAG
TCAGTTGCTCAATGTACCTATAACCAGACCGTTCAGCTGGATATTACGGCCTTTTTAAAGACCGTAAAGA
AAAATAAGCACAAGTTTTATCCGGCCTTTATTCACATTCTTGCCCGCCTGATGAATGCTCATCCGGAATT
TCGTATGGCAATGAAAGACGGTGAGCTGGTGATATGGGATAGTGTTCACCCTTGTTACACCGTTTTCCAT
GAGCAAACTGAAACGTTTTCATCGCTCTGGAGTGAATACCACGACGATTTCCGGCAGTTTCTACACATAT
ATTCGCAAGATGTGGCGTGTTACGGTGAAAACCTGGCCTATTTCCCTAAAGGGTTTATTGAGAATATGTT
TTTCGTCTCAGCCAATCCCTGGGTGAGTTTCACCAGTTTTGATTTAAACGTGGCCAATATGGACAACTTC
TTCGCCCCCGTTTTCACCATGGGCAAATATTATACGCAAGGCGACAAGGTGCTGATGCCGCTGGCGATTC
AGGTTCATCATGCCGTTTGTGATGGCTTCCATGTCGGCAGAATGCTTAATGAATTACAACAGTACTGCGA
TGAGTGGCAGGGCGGGGCGTAAGACGTCTAAG
Features (pLannotate 1.2.2; 14 found; start..end, strand, type, name):
     26..65      -  terminator     bacterial terminator (fragment): putative bacterial transcription terminator
    505..554     +  misc_RNA       sTRSV HHRz: hammerhead ribozyme from the tobacco ringspot virus satellite RNA (Khvorova et al., 2003)
    611..1324    +  CDS            GFPmut3: GFPmut3 is a basic (constitutively fluorescent) green fluorescent protein published in 1996, derived from Aequorea victoria. It is reported to be a very rapidly-maturing weak dimer.
   1699..1770    -  terminator     rrnB T1 terminator: transcription terminator T1 from the E. coli rrnB gene
   2686..3159    -  misc_feature   sopC: sopC; centromere-like partitioning region of the bacterial F plasmid
   3235..4203    -  CDS            sopB: SOPB_ECOLI - Also known as B. Experimental evidence at protein level: Swiss-Prot protein existence level 1. Control of plasmid partitioning; required to recognize the cis-acting. Binds specifically with the DNA segment containing the sopC region. SopB is trans-acting. From Escherichia coli (strain K12).
   4203..5378    -  CDS            sopA: partitioning protein for the bacterial F plasmid; sopA
   5704..5954    -  misc_feature   incC: incC; incompatibility region of the bacterial F plasmid
   5957..6712    -  CDS            repE: replication initiation protein for the bacterial F plasmid; repE
   6803..7022    -  rep_origin     ori2: secondary origin of replication for the bacterial F plasmid; also known as oriS
   7098..7712    -  rep_origin     oriV: origin of replication for the bacterial F plasmid
   8110..8454    -  CDS            resD (fragment): REDF_ECOLI - Also known as D. Protein inferred from homology: Swiss-Prot protein existence level 3. Acts as a repressor of transcription and as a site-specific resolvase that cleaves at the RfsF site. From Escherichia coli (strain K12).
   8570..8672    +  promoter       cat promoter: promoter of the E. coli cat gene encoding chloramphenicol acetyltransferase
   8673..9329    +  CDS            cat: CAT_ECOLX - Experimental evidence at protein level: Swiss-Prot protein existence level 1. This enzyme is an effector of chloramphenicol resistance in bacteria. From Escherichia coli. This protein is used as a marker in many commonly used cloning vectors, such as pACYC184.
