[The description below was written by a language model from this plasmid's Addgene catalogue record and pLannotate feature annotations shown in this document.]
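Description:
pNR166 is a low-copy bacterial expression plasmid built on a pBAC backbone, serving as an "output" plasmid in a recombinase-based state machine system for E. coli. It is maintained by the F-plasmid replication and partitioning machinery: the ori2 (oriS) origin with its initiator repE and the incC incompatibility region, together with the sopA, sopB and sopC partitioning functions that ensure stable segregation at very low copy number. An annotated oriV origin and a fragment of resD are also present. Selection is by chloramphenicol, conferred by the cat gene under its native promoter.

The payload is a GFPmut3b reporter, a rapidly maturing Aequorea victoria GFP variant, placed under the control of what the record calls a 5-state register. In this kind of design, a stretch of DNA carrying recombinase recognition sites interleaved with regulatory parts is rearranged by inversion or excision as recombinases are expressed. Each resulting DNA state then either permits or blocks reporter transcription, so fluorescence reports which state the register has reached. The feature table does not annotate the recombinase sites or the promoters within the register, so its exact architecture cannot be described from the record. It does show an sTRSV hammerhead ribozyme just upstream of the GFP coding sequence, a part commonly used to cleave off variable 5' leader RNA and insulate translation from upstream context. It also shows a putative bacterial terminator fragment upstream of the cassette and an rrnB T1 terminator, on the opposite strand, downstream of it. The depositor notes explicitly that this construct does not behave as expected, so it is best regarded as a documented non-functional or anomalous design rather than a validated reporter.
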