Addgene plasmid #79547: pNR166
Purpose: Output plasmid: contains 5-state register that regulates expression of GFP. Doesn't behave as expected.
Depositing lab: Timothy Lu. Depositing organization: Massachusetts Institute of Technology. Publication: Synthetic recombinase-based state machines in living cells. Roquet N, Soleimany AP, Ferris AC, Aaronson S, Lu TK. Science. 2016 Jul 22;353(6297):aad8559. doi: 10.1126/science.aad8559. Epub 2016 Jul 21. PubMed 27463678.
Backbone
  Vector backbone: pBAC
  Backbone manufacturer: Wild, J.; Hradecna, Z.; Szybalski, W. Genome Res. 2002 Sep; 12(9): 1434–1444. DOI: 10.1101/gr.130502
  Vector type: Bacterial Expression
Growth in bacteria
  Bacterial resistance: Chloramphenicol, 25 μg/mL
  Growth temperature: 37°C
  Growth strain: DH5alpha
  Copy number: Low Copy
Gene/Insert
  Gene/Insert name: GFPmut3b
Terms and licenses: Academic/Nonprofit Terms; Industry Terms: Not Available to Industry
How to cite: pNR166 was a gift from Timothy Lu (Addgene plasmid # 79547 ; http://n2t.net/addgene:79547 ; RRID:Addgene_79547)
