>Addgene plasmid #79547 | pNR166 | addgene partial sequence | sequence record 151392 | pAE03_1 5'-GTTACAAACTCAAGAAGGACC-3'
ATTGGAGTATTTTGTTGATAATGGTCTGCTAGTTGAACGCTTCCATCTTCAATGTTGTGTCTAATTTTGA
AGTTAACTTTGATTCCATTCTTTTGTTTGTCTGCCATGATGTATACATTGTGTGAG
